>Addgene plasmid #116188 | pHAGE-BRAF-N581S | addgene full sequence | sequence record 250710 | Addgene NGS Result
TTTTAAAAGAAAAGGGGGGATTGGGGGGTACAGTGCAGGGGAAAGAATAGTAGACATAATAGCAACAGAC
ATACAAACTAAAGAATTACAAAAACAAATTACAAAAATTCAAAATTTTCGGGTTTATTACAGGGACAGCA
GAGATCCAGTTTGGACTAGTCGTGAGGCTCCGGTGCCCGTCAGTGGGCAGAGCGCACATCGCCCACAGTC
CCCGAGAAGTTGGGGGGAGGGGTCGGCAATTGAACCGGTGCCTAGAGAAGGTGGCGCGGGGTAAACTGGG
AAAGTGATGTCGTGTACTGGCTCCGCCTTTTTCCCGAGGGTGGGGGAGAACCGTATATAAGTGCAGTAGT
CGCCGTGAACGTTCTTTTTCGCAACGGGTTTGCCGCCAGAACACAGGTAAGTGCCGTGTGTGGTTCCCGC
GGGCCTGGCCTCTTTACGGGTTATGGCCCTTGCGTGCCTTGAATTACTTCCACCTGGCTGCAGTACGTGA
TTCTTGATCCCGAGCTTCGGGTTGGAAGTGGGTGGGAGAGTTCGAGGCCTTGCGCTTAAGGAGCCCCTTC
GCCTCGTGCTTGAGTTGAGGCCTGGCCTGGGCGCTGGGGCCGCCGCGTGCGAATCTGGTGGCACCTTCGC
GCCTGTCTCGCTGCTTTCGATAAGTCTCTAGCCATTTAAAATTTTTGATGACCTGCTGCGACGCTTTTTT
TCTGGCAAGATAGTCTTGTAAATGCGGGCCAAGATCTGCACACTGGTATTTCGGTTTTTGGGGCCGCGGG
CGGCGACGGGGCCCGTGCGTCCCAGCGCACATGTTCGGCGAGGCGGGGCCTGCGAGCGCGGCCACCGAGA
ATCGGACGGGGGTAGTCTCAAGCTGGCCGGCCTGCTCTGGTGCCTGGCCTCGCGCCGCCGTGTATCGCCC
CGCCCTGGGCGGCAAGGCTGGCCCGGTCGGCACCAGTTGCGTGAGCGGAAAGATGGCCGCTTCCCGGCCC
TGCTGCAGGGAGCTCAAAATGGAGGACGCGGCGCTCGGGAGAGCGGGCGGGTGAGTCACCCACACAAAGG
AAAAGGGCCTTTCCGTCCTCAGCCGTCGCTTCATGTGACTCCACGGAGTACCGGGCGCCGTCCAGGCACC
TCGATTAGTTCTCGAGCTTTTGGAGTACGTCGTCTTTAGGTTGGGGGGAGGGGTTTTATGCGATGGAGTT
TCCCCACACTGAGTGGGTGGAGACTGAAGTTAGGCCAGCTTGGCACTTGATGTAATTCTCCTTGGAATTT
GCCCTTTTTGAGTTTGGATCTTGGTTCATTCTCAAGCCTCAGACAGTGGTTCAAAGTTTTTTTCTTCCAT
TTCAGGTGTCGTGAAGCGGCCCTGCAGATATCAACAAGTTTGTACAAAAAAGCAGGCACCATGGCGGCGC
TGAGCGGTGGCGGTGGTGGCGGCGCGGAGCCGGGCCAGGCTCTGTTCAACGGGGACATGGAGCCCGAGGC
CGGCGCCGGCGCCGGCGCCGCGGCCTCTTCGGCTGCGGACCCTGCCATTCCGGAGGAGGTGTGGAATATC
AAACAAATGATTAAGTTGACACAGGAACATATAGAGGCCCTATTGGACAAATTTGGTGGGGAGCATAATC
CACCATCAATATATCTGGAGGCCTATGAAGAATACACCAGCAAGCTAGATGCACTCCAACAAAGAGAACA
ACAGTTATTGGAATCTCTGGGGAACGGAACTGATTTTTCTGTTTCTAGCTCTGCATCAATGGATACCGTT
ACATCTTCTTCCTCTTCTAGCCTTTCAGTGCTACCTTCATCTCTTTCAGTTTTTCAAAATCCCACAGATG
TGGCACGGAGCAACCCCAAGTCACCACAAAAACCTATCGTTAGAGTCTTCCTGCCCAACAAACAGAGGAC
AGTGGTACCTGCAAGGTGTGGAGTTACAGTCCGAGACAGTCTAAAGAAAGCACTGATGATGAGAGGTCTA
ATCCCAGAGTGCTGTGCTGTTTACAGAATTCAGGATGGAGAGAAGAAACCAATTGGTTGGGACACTGATA
TTTCCTGGCTTACTGGAGAAGAATTGCATGTGGAAGTGTTGGAGAATGTTCCACTTACAACACACAACTT
TGTACGAAAAACGTTTTTCACCTTAGCATTTTGTGACTTTTGTCGAAAGCTGCTTTTCCAGGGTTTCCGC
TGTCAAACATGTGGTTATAAATTTCACCAGCGTTGTAGTACAGAAGTTCCACTGATGTGTGTTAATTATG
ACCAACTTGATTTGCTGTTTGTCTCCAAGTTCTTTGAACACCACCCAATACCACAGGAAGAGGCGTCCTT
AGCAGAGACTGCCCTAACATCTGGATCATCCCCTTCCGCACCCGCCTCGGACTCTATTGGGCCCCAAATT
CTCACCAGTCCGTCTCCTTCAAAATCCATTCCAATTCCACAGCCCTTCCGACCAGCAGATGAAGATCATC
GAAATCAATTTGGGCAACGAGACCGATCCTCATCAGCTCCCAATGTGCATATAAACACAATAGAACCTGT
CAATATTGATGACTTGATTAGAGACCAAGGATTTCGTGGTGATGGAGGATCAACCACAGGTTTGTCTGCT
ACCCCCCCTGCCTCATTACCTGGCTCACTAACTAACGTGAAAGCCTTACAGAAATCTCCAGGACCTCAGC
GAGAAAGGAAGTCATCTTCATCCTCAGAAGACAGGAATCGAATGAAAACACTTGGTAGACGGGACTCGAG
TGATGATTGGGAGATTCCTGATGGGCAGATTACAGTGGGACAAAGAATTGGATCTGGATCATTTGGAACA
GTCTACAAGGGAAAGTGGCATGGTGATGTGGCAGTGAAAATGTTGAATGTGACAGCACCTACACCTCAGC
AGTTACAAGCCTTCAAAAATGAAGTAGGAGTACTCAGGAAAACACGACATGTGAATATCCTACTCTTCAT
GGGCTATTCCACAAAGCCACAACTGGCTATTGTTACCCAGTGGTGTGAGGGCTCCAGCTTGTATCACCAT
CTCCATATCATTGAGACCAAATTTGAGATGATCAAACTTATAGATATTGCACGACAGACTGCACAGGGCA
TGGATTACTTACACGCCAAGTCAATCATCCACAGAGACCTCAAGAGTAATAGTATATTTCTTCATGAAGA
CCTCACAGTAAAAATAGGTGATTTTGGTCTAGCTACAGTGAAATCTCGATGGAGTGGGTCCCATCAGTTT
GAACAGTTGTCTGGATCCATTTTGTGGATGGCACCAGAAGTCATCAGAATGCAAGATAAAAATCCATACA
GCTTTCAGTCAGATGTATATGCATTTGGAATTGTTCTGTATGAATTGATGACTGGACAGTTACCTTATTC
AAACATCAACAACAGGGACCAGATAATTTTTATGGTGGGACGAGGATACCTGTCTCCAGATCTCAGTAAG
GTACGGAGTAACTGTCCAAAAGCCATGAAGAGATTAATGGCAGAGTGCCTCAAAAAGAAAAGAGATGAGA
GACCACTCTTTCCCCAAATTCTCGCCTCTATTGAGCTGCTGGCCCGCTCATTGCCAAAAATTCACCGCAG
TGCATCAGAACCCTCCTTGAATCGGGCTGGTTTCCAAACAGAGGATTTTAGTCTATATGCTTGTGCTTCT
CCAAAAACACCCATCCAGGCAGGGGGATATGGTGCGTTTCCTGTCCACTAGAACCCAGCTTTCTTGTACA
AAGTGGTGATATCCAATTAACCCTCACTAAAGGTTGTGAATGATTAATGAATAGAAGCCCTATAGTGAGT
CGTATTACCACCCAACTTTTCTATACAAAGTGGTTGATATCCAGCACAGTGGCGGCCGCTCGAGTCTAGA
GGGCCCGCGGTTCGAAGGTAAGCCTATCCCTAACCCTCTCCTCGGTCTCGATTCTACGCGTACCGGTTAG
TAATGAGATCCCTCCCCCCCCCCTAACGTTACTGGCCGAAGCCGCTTGGAATAAGGCCGGTGTGCGTTTG
TCTATATGTTATTTTCCACCATATTGCCGTCTTTTGGCAATGTGAGGGCCCGGAAACCTGGCCCTGTCTT
CTTGACGAGCATTCCTAGGGGTCTTTCCCCTCTCGCCAAAGGAATGCAAGGTCTGTTGAATGTCGTGAAG
GAAGCAGTTCCTCTGGAAGCTTCTTGAAGACAAACAACGTCTGTAGCGACCCTTTGCAGGCAGCGGAACC
CCCCACCTGGCGACAGGTGCCTCTGCGGCCAAAAGCCACGTGTATAAGATACACCTGCAAAGGCGGCACA
ACCCCAGTGCCACGTTGTGAGTTGGATAGTTGTGGAAAGAGTCAAATGGCTCTCCTCAAGCGTATTCAAC
AAGGGGCTGAAGGATGCCCAGAAGGTACCCCATTGTATGGGATCTGATCTGGGGCCTCGGTGCACATGCT
TTACATGTGTTTAGTCGAGGTTAAAAAAACGTCTAGGCCCCCCGAACCACGGGGACGTGGTTTTCCTTTG
AAAAACACGATGATAATATGGCCACACATATGACCGAGTACAAGCCCACGGTGCGCCTCGCCACCCGCGA
CGACGTCCCCAGGGCCGTACGCACCCTCGCCGCCGCGTTCGCCGACTACCCCGCCACGCGCCACACCGTC
GATCCGGACCGCCACATCGAGCGGGTCACCGAGCTGCAAGAACTCTTCCTCACGCGCGTCGGGCTCGACA
TCGGCAAGGTGTGGGTCGCGGACGACGGCGCCGCGGTGGCGGTCTGGACCACGCCGGAGAGCGTCGAAGC
GGGGGCGGTGTTCGCCGAGATCGGCCCGCGCATGGCCGAGTTGAGCGGTTCCCGGCTGGCCGCGCAGCAA
CAGATGGAAGGCCTCCTGGCGCCGCACCGGCCCAAGGAGCCCGCGTGGTTCCTGGCCACCGTCGGCGTCT
CGCCCGACCACCAGGGCAAGGGTCTGGGCAGCGCCGTCGTGCTCCCCGGAGTGGAGGCGGCCGAGCGCGC
CGGGGTGCCCGCCTTCCTGGAGACCTCCGCGCCCCGCAACCTCCCCTTCTACGAGCGGCTCGGCTTCACC
GTCACCGCCGACGTCGAGGTGCCCGAAGGACCGCGCACCTGGTGCATGACCCGCAAGCCCGGTGCCTAAA
TCGATAGATCCTAATCAACCTCTGGATTACAAAATTTGTGAAAGATTGACTGGTATTCTTAACTATGTTG
CTCCTTTTACGCTATGTGGATACGCTGCTTTAATGCCTTTGTATCATGCTATTGCTTCCCGTATGGCTTT
CATTTTCTCCTCCTTGTATAAATCCTGGTTGCTGTCTCTTTATGAGGAGTTGTGGCCCGTTGTCAGGCAA
CGTGGCGTGGTGTGCACTGTGTTTGCTGACGCAACCCCCACTGGTTGGGGCATTGCCACCACCTGTCAGC
TCCTTTCCGGGACTTTCGCTTTCCCCCTCCCTATTGCCACGGCGGAACTCATCGCCGCCTGCCTTGCCCG
CTGCTGGACAGGGGCTCGGCTGTTGGGCACTGACAATTCCGTGGTGTTGTCGGGGAAATCATCGTCCTTT
CCTTGGCTGCTCGCCTGTGTTGCCACCTGGATTCTGCGCGGGACGTCCTTCTGCTACGTCCCTTCGGCCC
TCAATCCAGCGGACCTTCCTTCCCGCGGCCTGCTGCCGGCTCTGCGGCCTCTTCCGCGTCTTCGCCTTCG
CCCTCAGACGAGTCGGATCTCCCTTTGGGCCGCCTCCCCGCCTGAGATCCTTTAAGACCAATGACTTACA
AGGCAGCTGTAGATCTTAGCCACTTTTTAAAAGAAAAGGGGGGACTGGAAGGGCTAATTCACTCCCAACG
AAGACAAGATCTGCTTTTTGCTTGTACTGGGTCTCTCTGGTTAGACCAGATCTGAGCCTGGGAGCTCTCT
GGCTAACTAGGGAACCCACTGCTTAAGCCTCAATAAAGCTTGCCTTGAGTGCTTCAAGTAGTGTGTGCCC
GTCTGTTGTGTGACTCTGGTAACTAGAGATCCCTCAGACCCTTTTAGTCAGTGTGGAAAATCTCTAGCAG
TAGTAGTTCATGTCATCTTATTATTCAGTATTTATAACTTGCAAAGAAATGAATATCAGAGAGTGAGAGG
CCCGGGTTAATTAAGGAAAGGGCTAGATCATTCTTGAAGACGAAAGGGCCTCGTGATACGCCTATTTTTA
TAGGTTAATGTCATGATAATAATGGTTTCTTAGACGTCAGGTGGCACTTTTCGGGGAAATGTGCGCGGAA
CCCCTATTTGTTTATTTTTCTAAATACATTCAAATATGTATCCGCTCATGAGACAATAACCCTGATAAAT
GCTTCAATAATATTGAAAAAGGAAGAGTATGAGTATTCAACATTTCCGTGTCGCCCTTATTCCCTTTTTT
GCGGCATTTTGCCTTCCTGTTTTTGCTCACCCAGAAACGCTGGTGAAAGTAAAAGATGCTGAAGATCAGT
TGGGTGCACGAGTGGGTTACATCGAACTGGATCTCAACAGCGGTAAGATCCTTGAGAGTTTTCGCCCCGA
AGAACGTTTTCCAATGATGAGCACTTTTAAAGTTCTGCTATGTGGCGCGGTATTATCCCGTGTTGACGCC
GGGCAAGAGCAACTCGGTCGCCGCATACACTATTCTCAGAATGACTTGGTTGAGTACTCACCAGTCACAG
AAAAGCATCTTACGGATGGCATGACAGTAAGAGAATTATGCAGTGCTGCCATAACCATGAGTGATAACAC
TGCGGCCAACTTACTTCTGACAACGATCGGAGGACCGAAGGAGCTAACCGCTTTTTTGCACAACATGGGG
GATCATGTAACTCGCCTTGATCGTTGGGAACCGGAGCTGAATGAAGCCATACCAAACGACGAGCGTGACA
CCACGATGCCTGTAGCAATGGCAACAACGTTGCGCAAACTATTAACTGGCGAACTACTTACTCTAGCTTC
CCGGCAACAATTAATAGACTGGATGGAGGCGGATAAAGTTGCAGGACCACTTCTGCGCTCGGCCCTTCCG
GCTGGCTGGTTTATTGCTGATAAATCTGGAGCCGGTGAGCGTGGGTCTCGCGGTATCATTGCAGCACTGG
GGCCAGATGGTAAGCCCTCCCGTATCGTAGTTATCTACACGACGGGGAGTCAGGCAACTATGGATGAACG
AAATAGACAGATCGCTGAGATAGGTGCCTCACTGATTAAGCATTGGTAACTGTCAGACCAAGTTTACTCA
TATATACTTTAGATTGATTTAAAACTTCATTTTTAATTTAAAAGGATCTAGGTGAAGATCCTTTTTGATA
ATCTCATGACCAAAATCCCTTAACGTGAGTTTTCGTTCCACTGAGCGTCAGACCCCGTAGAAAAGATCAA
AGGATCTTCTTGAGATCCTTTTTTTCTGCGCGTAATCTGCTGCTTGCAAACAAAAAAACCACCGCTACCA
GCGGTGGTTTGTTTGCCGGATCAAGAGCTACCAACTCTTTTTCCGAAGGTAACTGGCTTCAGCAGAGCGC
AGATACCAAATACTGTTCTTCTAGTGTAGCCGTAGTTAGGCCACCACTTCAAGAACTCTGTAGCACCGCC
TACATACCTCGCTCTGCTAATCCTGTTACCAGTGGCTGCTGCCAGTGGCGATAAGTCGTGTCTTACCGGG
TTGGACTCAAGACGATAGTTACCGGATAAGGCGCAGCGGTCGGGCTGAACGGGGGGTTCGTGCACACAGC
CCAGCTTGGAGCGAACGACCTACACCGAACTGAGATACCTACAGCGTGAGCTATGAGAAAGCGCCACGCT
TCCCGAAGGGAGAAAGGCGGACAGGTATCCGGTAAGCGGCAGGGTCGGAACAGGAGAGCGCACGAGGGAG
CTTCCAGGGGGAAACGCCTGGTATCTTTATAGTCCTGTCGGGTTTCGCCACCTCTGACTTGAGCGTCGAT
TTTTGTGATGCTCGTCAGGGGGGCGGAGCCTATGGAAAAACGCCAGCAACGCGGCCTTTTTACGGTTCCT
GGCCTTTTGCTGGCCTTTTGCTCACATGTTCTTTCCTGCGTTATCCCCTGATTCTGTGGATAACCGTATT
ACCGCCTTTGAGTGAGCTGATACCGCTCGCCGCAGCCGAACGACCGAGCGCAGCGAGTCAGTGAGCGAGG
AAGCGGAAGAGCGCCCAATACGCAAACCGCCTCTCCCCGCGCGTTGGCCGATTCATTAATGCAGCAAGCT
CATGGCTGACTAATTTTTTTTATTTATGCAGAGGCCGAGGCCGCCTCGGCCTCTGAGCTATTCCAGAAGT
AGTGAGGAGGCTTTTTTGGAGGCCTAGGCTTTTGCAAAAAGCTCCCCGTGGCACGACAGGTTTCCCGACT
GGAAAGCGGGCAGTGAGCGCAACGCAATTAATGTGAGTTAGCTCACTCATTAGGCACCCCAGGCTTTACA
CTTTATGCTTCCGGCTCGTATGTTGTGTGGAATTGTGAGCGGATAACAATTTCACACAGGAAACAGCTAT
GACATGATTACGAATTTCACAAATAAAGCATTTTTTTCACTGCATTCTAGTTGTGGTTTGTCCAAACTCA
TCAATGTATCTTATCATGTCTGGATCAACTGGATAACTCAAGCTAACCAAAATCATCCCAAACTTCCCAC
CCCATACCCTATTACCACTGCCAATTACCTGTGGTTTCATTTACTCTAAACCTGTGATTCCTCTGAATTA
TTTTCATTTTAAAGAAATTGTATTTGTTAAATATGTACTACAAACTTAGTAGTTGGAAGGGCTAATTCAC
TCCCAAAGAAGACAAGATATCCTTGATCTGTGGATCTACCACACACAAGGCTACTTCCCTGATTAGCAGA
ACTACACACCAGGGCCAGGGGTCAGATATCCACTGACCTTTGGATGGTGCTACAAGCTAGTACCAGTTGA
GCCAGATAAGGTAGAAGAGGCCAATAAAGGAGAGAACACCAGCTTGTTACACCCTGTGAGCCTGCATGGG
ATGGATGACCCGGAGAGAGAAGTGTTAGAGTGGAGGTTTGACAGCCGCCTAGCATTTCATCACGTGGCCC
GAGAGCTGCATCCGGAGTACTTCAAGAACTGCTGATATCGAGCTTGCTACAAGGGACTTTCCGCTGGGGA
CTTTCCAGGGAGGCGTGGCCTGGGCGGGACTGGGGAGTGGCGAGCCCTCAGATCCTGCATATAAGCAGCT
GCTTTTTGCCTGTACTGGGTCTCTCTGGTTAGACCAGATCTGAGCCTGGGAGCTCTCTGGCTAACTAGGG
AACCCACTGCTTAAGCCTCAATAAAGCTTGCCTTGAGTGCTTCAAGTAGTGTGTGCCCGTCTGTTGTGTG
ACTCTGGTAACTAGAGATCCCTCAGACCCTTTTAGTCAGTGTGGAAAATCTCTAGCAGTGGCGCCCGAAC
AGGGACTTGAAAGCGAAAGGGAAACCAGAGGAGCTCTCTCGACGCAGGACTCGGCTTGCTGAAGCGCGCA
CGGCAAGAGGCGAGGGGCGGCGACTGGTGAGTACGCCAAAAATTTTGACTAGCGGAGGCTAGAAGGAGAG
AGATGGGTGCGAGAGCGTCAGTATTAAGCGGGGGAGAATTAGATCGCGATGGGAAAAAATTCGGTTAAGG
CCAGGGGGAAAGAAAAAATATAAATTAAAACATATAGTATGGGCAAGCAGGGAGCTAGAACGATTCGCAG
TTAATCCTGGCCTGTTAGAAACATCAGAAGGCTGTAGACAAATACTGGGACAGCTACAACCATCCCTTCA
GACAGGATCAGAAGAACTTAGATCATTATATAATACAGTAGCAACCCTCTATTGTGTGCATCAAAGGATA
GAGATAAAAGACACCAAGGAAGCTTTAGACAAGATAGAGGAAGAGCAAAACAAAAGTAAGACCACCGCAC
AGCAAGCGGCCGGCCGCTGATCTTCAGACCTGGAGGAGGAGATATGAGGGACAATTGGAGAAGTGAATTA
TATAAATATAAAGTAGTAAAAATTGAACCATTAGGAGTAGCACCCACCAAGGCAAAGAGAAGAGTGGTGC
AGAGAGAAAAAAGAGCAGTGGGAATAGGAGCTTTGTTCCTTGGGTTCTTGGGAGCAGCAGGAAGCACTAT
GGGCGCAGCGTCAATGACGCTGACGGTACAGGCCAGACAATTATTGTCTGGTATAGTGCAGCAGCAGAAC
AATTTGCTGAGGGCTATTGAGGCGCAACAGCATCTGTTGCAACTCACAGTCTGGGGCATCAAGCAGCTCC
AGGCAAGAATCCTGGCTGTGGAAAGATACCTAAAGGATCAACAGCTCCTGGGGATTTGGGGTTGCTCTGG
AAAACTCATTTGCACCACTGCTGTGCCTTGGAATGCTAGTTGGAGTAATAAATCTCTGGAACAGATTTGG
AATCACACGACCTGGATGGAGTGGGACAGAGAAATTAACAATTACACAAGCTTAATACACTCCTTAATTG
AAGAATCGCAAAACCAGCAAGAAAAGAATGAACAAGAATTATTGGAATTAGATAAATGGGCAAGTTTGTG
GAATTGGTTTAACATAACAAATTGGCTGTGGTATATAAAATTATTCATAATGATAGTAGGAGGCTTGGTA
GGTTTAAGAATAGTTTTTGCTGTACTTTCTATAGTGAATAGAGTTAGGCAGGGATATTCACCATTATCGT
TTCAGACCCACCTCCCAACCCCGAGGGGACCCGACAGGCCCGAAGGAATAGAAGAAGAAGGTGGAGAGAG
AGACAGAGACAGATCCATTCGATTAGTGAACGGATCTCGACGGTATCGCCGAATTCACAAATGGCAGTAT
TCATCCACAA
Features (pLannotate 1.2.2; 30 found; start..end, strand, type, name):
      1..118     +  misc_feature   cPPT/CTS: central polypurine tract and central termination sequence of HIV-1
    166..1344    +  promoter       EF-1α promoter: strong constitutive promoter for human elongation factor EF-1α
   1365..1385    +  protein_bind   attB1: mutant version of attB; core recombination site for the Gateway® BP reaction BP Clonase™
   1391..3688    +  CDS            BRAF: BRAF_HUMAN - Also known as BRAF1, RAFB1. Experimental evidence at protein level: Swiss-Prot protein existence level 1. Protein kinase involved in the transduction of mitogenic signals from the cell membrane to the nucleus (Probable). Phosphorylates MAP2K1, and thereby activates the MAP kinase signal transduction pathway (PubMed:21441910, PubMed:29433126). May play a role in the postsynaptic responses of hippocampal neurons (PubMed:1508179). From Homo sapiens (Human).
   3693..3717    -  protein_bind   attB2: mutant version of attB; recombination site for the Gateway® BP reaction BP Clonase™
   3725..3743    +  promoter       T3 promoter: promoter for bacteriophage T3 RNA polymerase
   3769..3787    -  promoter       T7 promoter: promoter for bacteriophage T7 RNA polymerase
   3793..3811    -  protein_bind   attB4 (fragment): mutant version of attB; core recombination site for the Gateway® BP reaction BP Clonase™
   3867..3908    +  CDS            V5 tag: epitope tag from simian virus 5
   4034..4496    +  misc_feature   IRES: internal ribosome entry site (IRES) of the encephalomyocarditis virus (EMCV)
   4510..5107    +  CDS            PuroR (fragment): puromycin N-acetyltransferase; pac from Streptomyces; confers resistance to puromycin
   5123..5711    +  misc_feature   WPRE: woodchuck hepatitis virus posttranscriptional regulatory element
   5719..5784    +  CDS            nef (fragment): NEF_HV1Z2 - Experimental evidence at protein level: Swiss-Prot protein existence level 1. Extracellular Nef protein targets CD4(+) T-lymphocytes for apoptosis by interacting with CXCR4 surface receptors. From Human immunodeficiency virus type 1 group M subtype D (isolate Z2/CDC-Z34) (HIV-1).
   5786..6019    +  LTR            3' LTR (ΔU3): self-inactivating 3' long terminal repeat (LTR) from HIV-1
   6224..6328    +  promoter       AmpR promoter: bla
   6329..7189    +  CDS            AmpR: β-lactamase; bla; confers resistance to ampicillin, carbenicillin, and related antibiotics
   7360..7948    +  rep_origin     ori: high-copy-number ColE1/pMB1/pBR322/pUC origin of replication
   8131..8185    +  CDS            lacI (fragment): lac repressor; lacI; The lac repressor binds to the lac operator to inhibit transcription in E. coli. This inhibition can be relieved by adding lactose or isopropyl-β-D-thiogalactopyranoside (IPTG).
   8191..8284    +  rep_origin     SV40 ori (fragment): SV40 origin of replication
   8309..8346    +  CDS            lacI (fragment): lac repressor; lacI; The lac repressor binds to the lac operator to inhibit transcription in E. coli. This inhibition can be relieved by adding lactose or isopropyl-β-D-thiogalactopyranoside (IPTG).
   8359..8380    +  protein_bind   CAP binding site: CAP binding activates transcription in the presence of cAMP. E. coli catabolite activator protein
   8395..8425    +  promoter       lac promoter: promoter for the E. coli lac operon
   8429..8451    +  protein_bind   lac operator (fragment): The lac repressor binds to the lac operator to inhibit transcription in E. coli. This inhibition can be relieved by adding lactose or isopropyl-β-D-thiogalactopyranoside (IPTG). lac repressor encoded by lacI
   8483..8566    +  polyA_signal   SV40 poly(A) signal (fragment): SV40 polyadenylation signal
   8733..9062    +  CDS            nef (fragment): NEF_HV1BR - Experimental evidence at protein level: Swiss-Prot protein existence level 1. Extracellular Nef protein targets CD4(+) T-lymphocytes for apoptosis by interacting with CXCR4 surface receptors (PubMed:14990729). From Human immunodeficiency virus type 1 group M subtype B (isolate BRU/LAI) (HIV-1).
   9110..9367    +  LTR            5' LTR (truncated): truncated 5' long terminal repeat (LTR) from HIV-1
   9414..9539    +  misc_feature   HIV-1 Ψ: packaging signal of human immunodeficiency virus type 1
   9523..9861    +  CDS            HIV-1 gag (fragment): gag protein from human immunodeficiency virus 1; gag
  10036..10269   +  misc_feature   RRE: The Rev response element (RRE) of HIV-1 allows for Rev-dependent mRNA export from the nucleus to the cytoplasm.
  10646..10746   +  CDS            Rev (fragment): human immunodeficiency virus 1 (HIV-1) Rev protein; rev; enhances nuclear export of unspliced and incompletely spliced viral mRNAs
