[The description below was written by a language model from this plasmid's Addgene catalogue record and pLannotate feature annotations shown in this document.]
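Description:
pHAGE-BRAF-N581S is an HIV-1-based lentiviral expression plasmid built on the pHAGE backbone for delivering a mutant human BRAF kinase into mammalian cells. In bacteria it is maintained through a high-copy ColE1/pUC-type origin and selected with ampicillin via the β-lactamase gene. The viral portion comprises a truncated 5' LTR, the Ψ packaging signal with an adjoining gag fragment, the Rev response element for Rev-dependent nuclear export of the genomic RNA, the cPPT/CTS element that aids nuclear import of the reverse-transcribed genome, and a self-inactivating ΔU3 3' LTR, so that after integration the LTR promoter activity is lost and expression relies on the internal promoter. Viral proteins are not encoded beyond small annotated fragments, so packaging functions must be provided in trans.

The payload is driven by the strong constitutive human EF-1α promoter. The full-length BRAF open reading frame carrying the N581S substitution sits between attB1 and attB2 sites, reflecting its insertion by Gateway recombination. Downstream lie short T3 and T7 promoter sequences, an attB4 fragment and a V5 epitope tag. The record does not indicate whether the V5 tag is fused in frame to BRAF, and it is separated from the coding sequence by these intervening elements. An EMCV IRES then directs translation of puromycin N-acetyltransferase from the same transcript, allowing puromycin selection of transduced cells, and a WPRE enhances transcript stability and expression. The construct comes from a collection made for systematic functional annotation of somatic cancer mutations. It is suited to stable expression of this BRAF variant to assess its effects on MAP kinase signalling and cell phenotype.
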