Addgene plasmid #116188: pHAGE-BRAF-N581S
Purpose: Lentiviral expression of BRAF N581S
Depositing lab: Gordon Mills & Kenneth Scott. Depositing organization: Baylor College of Medicine. Publication: Systematic Functional Annotation of Somatic Mutations in Cancer. Ng PK, Li J, Jeong KJ, Shao S, Chen H, Tsang YH, Sengupta S, Wang Z, Bhavana VH, Tran R, Soewito S, Minussi DC, Moreno D, Kong K, Dogruluk T, Lu H, Gao J, Tokheim C, Zhou DC, Johnson AM, Zeng J, Ip CKM, Ju Z, Wester M, Yu S, Li Y, Vellano CP, Schultz N, Karchin R, Ding L, Lu Y, Cheung LWT, Chen K, Shaw KR, Meric-Bernstam F, Scott KL, Yi S, Sahni N, Liang H, Mills GB. Cancer Cell. 2018 Mar 12;33(3):450-462.e10. doi: 10.1016/j.ccell.2018.01.021. PubMed 29533785.
Backbone
  Vector backbone: pHAGE
  Vector type: Lentiviral
Growth in bacteria
  Bacterial resistance: Ampicillin, 100 μg/mL
  Growth temperature: 37°C
  Growth strain: Stbl3
  Copy number: High Copy
Gene/Insert
  Gene/Insert name: BRAF
  Species: H. sapiens (human)
  Mutation: N581S
  Entrez Gene: BRAF (a.k.a. B-RAF1, B-raf, BRAF-1, BRAF1, NS7, RAFB1)
  Cloning method: Gateway Cloning
Terms and licenses: Academic/Nonprofit Terms; Industry Terms: Not Available to Industry
How to cite: pHAGE-BRAF-N581S was a gift from Gordon Mills & Kenneth Scott (Addgene plasmid # 116188 ; http://n2t.net/addgene:116188 ; RRID:Addgene_116188)
