>Addgene plasmid #116188 | pHAGE-BRAF-N581S | depositor partial sequence | sequence record 219061 | insert
ATGGCGGCGCTGAGCGGTGGCGGTGGTGGCGGCGCGGAGCCGGGCCAGGCTCTGTTCAACGGGGACATGG
AGCCCGAGGCCGGCGCCGGCGCCGGCGCCGCGGCCTCTTCGGCTGCGGACCCTGCCATTCCGGAGGAGGT
GTGGAATATCAAACAAATGATTAAGTTGACACAGGAACATATAGAGGCCCTATTGGACAAATTTGGTGGG
GAGCATAATCCACCATCAATATATCTGGAGGCCTATGAAGAATACACCAGCAAGCTAGATGCACTCCAAC
AAAGAGAACAACAGTTATTGGAATCTCTGGGGAACGGAACTGATTTTTCTGTTTCTAGCTCTGCATCAAT
GGATACCGTTACATCTTCTTCCTCTTCTAGCCTTTCAGTGCTACCTTCATCTCTTTCAGTTTTTCAAAAT
CCCACAGATGTGGCACGGAGCAACCCCAAGTCACCACAAAAACCTATCGTTAGAGTCTTCCTGCCCAACA
AACAGAGGACAGTGGTACCTGCAAGGTGTGGAGTTACAGTCCGAGACAGTCTAAAGAAAGCACTGATGAT
GAGAGGTCTAATCCCAGAGTGCTGTGCTGTTTACAGAATTCAGGATGGAGAGAAGAAACCAATTGGTTGG
GACACTGATATTTCCTGGCTTACTGGAGAAGAATTGCATGTGGAAGTGTTGGAGAATGTTCCACTTACAA
CACACAACTTTGTACGAAAAACGTTTTTCACCTTAGCATTTTGTGACTTTTGTCGAAAGCTGCTTTTCCA
GGGTTTCCGCTGTCAAACATGTGGTTATAAATTTCACCAGCGTTGTAGTACAGAAGTTCCACTGATGTGT
GTTAATTATGACCAACTTGATTTGCTGTTTGTCTCCAAGTTCTTTGAACACCACCCAATACCACAGGAAG
AGGCGTCCTTAGCAGAGACTGCCCTAACATCTGGATCATCCCCTTCCGCACCCGCCTCGGACTCTATTGG
GCCCCAAATTCTCACCAGTCCGTCTCCTTCAAAATCCATTCCAATTCCACAGCCCTTCCGACCAGCAGAT
GAAGATCATCGAAATCAATTTGGGCAACGAGACCGATCCTCATCAGCTCCCAATGTGCATATAAACACAA
TAGAACCTGTCAATATTGATGACTTGATTAGAGACCAAGGATTTCGTGGTGATGGAGGATCAACCACAGG
TTTGTCTGCTACCCCCCCTGCCTCATTACCTGGCTCACTAACTAACGTGAAAGCCTTACAGAAATCTCCA
GGACCTCAGCGAGAAAGGAAGTCATCTTCATCCTCAGAAGACAGGAATCGAATGAAAACACTTGGTAGAC
GGGACTCGAGTGATGATTGGGAGATTCCTGATGGGCAGATTACAGTGGGACAAAGAATTGGATCTGGATC
ATTTGGAACAGTCTACAAGGGAAAGTGGCATGGTGATGTGGCAGTGAAAATGTTGAATGTGACAGCACCT
ACACCTCAGCAGTTACAAGCCTTCAAAAATGAAGTAGGAGTACTCAGGAAAACACGACATGTGAATATCC
TACTCTTCATGGGCTATTCCACAAAGCCACAACTGGCTATTGTTACCCAGTGGTGTGAGGGCTCCAGCTT
GTATCACCATCTCCATATCATTGAGACCAAATTTGAGATGATCAAACTTATAGATATTGCACGACAGACT
GCACAGGGCATGGATTACTTACACGCCAAGTCAATCATCCACAGAGACCTCAAGAGTAATAGTATATTTC
TTCATGAAGACCTCACAGTAAAAATAGGTGATTTTGGTCTAGCTACAGTGAAATCTCGATGGAGTGGGTC
CCATCAGTTTGAACAGTTGTCTGGATCCATTTTGTGGATGGCACCAGAAGTCATCAGAATGCAAGATAAA
AATCCATACAGCTTTCAGTCAGATGTATATGCATTTGGAATTGTTCTGTATGAATTGATGACTGGACAGT
TACCTTATTCAAACATCAACAACAGGGACCAGATAATTTTTATGGTGGGACGAGGATACCTGTCTCCAGA
TCTCAGTAAGGTACGGAGTAACTGTCCAAAAGCCATGAAGAGATTAATGGCAGAGTGCCTCAAAAAGAAA
AGAGATGAGAGACCACTCTTTCCCCAAATTCTCGCCTCTATTGAGCTGCTGGCCCGCTCATTGCCAAAAA
TTCACCGCAGTGCATCAGAACCCTCCTTGAATCGGGCTGGTTTCCAAACAGAGGATTTTAGTCTATATGC
TTGTGCTTCTCCAAAAACACCCATCCAGGCAGGGGGATATGGTGCGTTTCCTGTCCACTAG
